>Addgene plasmid #248549 | pLenti-gRNA21-1 | addgene full sequence | sequence record 493035 | Addgene NGS Result
CCTTCTGATGTTTCTAACAGGCCAGGATTAACTGCGAATCGTTCTAGCTCCCTGCTTGCCCATACTATAT
GTTTTAATTTATATTTTTTCTTTCCCCCTGGCCTTAACCGAATTTTTTCCCATCGCGATCTAATTCTCCC
CCGCTTAATACTGACGCTCTCGCACCCATCTCTCTCCTTCTAGCCTCCGCTAGTCAAAATTTTTGGCGTA
CTCACCAGTCGCCGCCCCTCGCCTCTTGCCGTGCGCGCTTCAGCAAGCCGAGTCCTGCGTCGAGAGAGCT
CCTCTGGTTTCCCTTTCGCTTTCAAGTCCCTGTTCGGGCGCCACTGCTAGAGATTTTCCACACTGACTAA
AAGGGTCTGAGGGATCTCTAGTTACCAGAGTCACACAACAGACGGGCACACACTACTTGAAGCACTCAAG
GCAAGCTTTATTGAGGCTTAAGCAGTGGGTTCCCTAGTTAGCCAGAGAGCTCCCAGGCTCAGATCTGGTC
TAACCAGAGAGACCCGTTTATGTATCGAGCTAGGCACTTAAATACAATATCTCTGCAATGCGGCAATTCA
GTGGTTCGTCCAATCCATGTCAGACCCGTCTGTTGCCTTCCTAATAAGGCACGATCGTACCACCTTACTT
CCACCAATCGGCATGCACGGTGCTTTTTCTCTCCTTGTAAGGCATGTTGCTAACTCATCGTTACCATGTT
GCAAGACTACAAGAGTATTGCATAAGACTACATTAAGCTTGCAGCTCCAGCTTTTGTTCCCTTTAGTGAG
GGTTAATTGCGCGCTTGGCGTAATCATGGTCATAGCTGTTTCCTGTGTGAAATTGTTATCCGCTCACAAT
TCCACACAACATACGAGCCGGAAGCATAAAGTGTAAAGCCTGGGGTGCCTAATGAGTGAGCTAACTCACA
TTAATTGCGTTGCGCTCACTGCCCGCTTTCCAGTCGGGAAACCTGTCGTGCCAGCTGCATTAATGAATCG
GCCAACGCGCGGGGAGAGGCGGTTTGCGTATTGGGCGCTCTTCCGCTTCCTCGCTCACTGACTCGCTGCG
CTCGGTCGTTCGGCTGCGGCGAGCGGTATCAGCTCACTCAAAGGCGGTAATACGGTTATCCACAGAATCA
GGGGATAACGCAGGAAAGAACATGTGAGCAAAAGGCCAGCAAAAGGCCAGGAACCGTAAAAAGGCCGCGT
TGCTGGCGTTTTTCCATAGGCTCCGCCCCCCTGACGAGCATCACAAAAATCGACGCTCAAGTCAGAGGTG
GCGAAACCCGACAGGACTATAAAGATACCAGGCGTTTCCCCCTGGAAGCTCCCTCGTGCGCTCTCCTGTT
CCGACCCTGCCGCTTACCGGATACCTGTCCGCCTTTCTCCCTTCGGGAAGCGTGGCGCTTTCTCATAGCT
CACGCTGTAGGTATCTCAGTTCGGTGTAGGTCGTTCGCTCCAAGCTGGGCTGTGTGCACGAACCCCCCGT
TCAGCCCGACCGCTGCGCCTTATCCGGTAACTATCGTCTTGAGTCCAACCCGGTAAGACACGACTTATCG
CCACTGGCAGCAGCCACTGGTAACAGGATTAGCAGAGCGAGGTATGTAGGCGGTGCTACAGAGTTCTTGA
AGTGGTGGCCTAACTACGGCTACACTAGAAGAACAGTATTTGGTATCTGCGCTCTGCTGAAGCCAGTTAC
CTTCGGAAAAAGAGTTGGTAGCTCTTGATCCGGCAAACAAACCACCGCTGGTAGCGGTGGTTTTTTTGTT
TGCAAGCAGCAGATTACGCGCAGAAAAAAAGGATCTCAAGAAGATCCTTTGATCTTTTCTACGGGGTCTG
ACGCTCAGTGGAACGAAAACTCACGTTAAGGGATTTTGGTCATGAGATTATCAAAAAGGATCTTCACCTA
GATCCTTTTAAATTAAAAATGAAGTTTTAAATCAATCTAAAGTATATATGAGTAAACTTGGTCTGACAGT
TACCAATGCTTAATCAGTGAGGCACCTATCTCAGCGATCTGTCTATTTCGTTCATCCATAGTTGCCTGAC
TCCCCGTCGTGTAGATAACTACGATACGGGAGGGCTTACCATCTGGCCCCAGTGCTGCAATGATACCGCG
AGACCCACGCTCACCGGCTCCAGATTTATCAGCAATAAACCAGCCAGCCGGAAGGGCCGAGCGCAGAAGT
GGTCCTGCAACTTTATCCGCCTCCATCCAGTCTATTAATTGTTGCCGGGAAGCTAGAGTAAGTAGTTCGC
CAGTTAATAGTTTGCGCAACGTTGTTGCCATTGCTACAGGCATCGTGGTGTCACGCTCGTCGTTTGGTAT
GGCTTCATTCAGCTCCGGTTCCCAACGATCAAGGCGAGTTACATGATCCCCCATGTTGTGCAAAAAAGCG
GTTAGCTCCTTCGGTCCTCCGATCGTTGTCAGAAGTAAGTTGGCCGCAGTGTTATCACTCATGGTTATGG
CAGCACTGCATAATTCTCTTACTGTCATGCCATCCGTAAGATGCTTTTCTGTGACTGGTGAGTACTCAAC
CAAGTCATTCTGAGAATAGTGTATGCGGCGACCGAGTTGCTCTTGCCCGGCGTCAATACGGGATAATACC
GCGCCACATAGCAGAACTTTAAAAGTGCTCATCATTGGAAAACGTTCTTCGGGGCGAAAACTCTCAAGGA
TCTTACCGCTGTTGAGATCCAGTTCGATGTAACCCACTCGTGCACCCAACTGATCTTCAGCATCTTTTAC
TTTCACCAGCGTTTCTGGGTGAGCAAAAACAGGAAGGCAAAATGCCGCAAAAAAGGGAATAAGGGCGACA
CGGAAATGTTGAATACTCATACTCTTCCTTTTTCAATATTATTGAAGCATTTATCAGGGTTATTGTCTCA
TGAGCGGATACATATTTGAATGTATTTAGAAAAATAAACAAATAGGGGTTCCGCGCACATTTCCCCGAAA
AGTGCCACCTAAATTGTAAGCGTTAATATTTTGTTAAAATTCGCGTTAAATTTTTGTTAAATCAGCTCAT
TTTTTAACCAATAGGCCGAAATCGGCAAAATCCCTTATAAATCAAAAGAATAGACCGAGATAGGGT
[37 nt withheld, positions 3077-3113]
AAAGAACGTGGACTCCAACGTCAAAGG
[49 nt withheld, positions 3141-3189]
T
[91 nt withheld, positions 3191-3281]
G
[124 nt withheld, positions 3283-3406]
CCCATTCGCCATTCAGGCTGCGCAACTGTTGGGAAGGGCGATCGGTGCGGGCCTCTTCGCTATTACGCCA
GCTGGCGAAAGGGGGATGTGCTGCAAGGCGATTAAGTTGGGTAACGCCAGGGTTTTCCCAGTCACGACGT
TGTAAAACGACGGCCAGTGAGCGCGCGTAATACGACTCACTATAGGGCGAATTGGGTACGTCCCTAGGCC
TCCAAAAAAGCCTCCTCACTACTTCTGGAATAGCTCAGAGGCCGAGGCGGCCTCGGCCTCTGCATAAATA
AAAAAAATTAGTCAGCCATGGGGCGGAGAATGGGCGGAACTGGGCGGAGTTAGGGGCGGGATGGGCGGAG
TTAGGGGCGGGATAGCTAGAGCCAGACATGATAAGATACATTGATGAGTTTGGACAAACCACAACTAGAA
TGCAGTGAAAAAAATGCTTTATTTGTGAAATTTGTGATGCTATTGCTTTATTTGTAACCATTATAAGCTG
CAATAAACAAGTTCCTCTCACTCTCTGATATTCATTTCTTTGCAAGTTATAAATACTGAATAATAAGATG
ACATGAACTACTATACGTACTGCTAGAGATTTTCCACACTGACTAAAAGGGTCTGAGGGATCTCTAGTTA
CCAGAGTCACACAACAGACGGGCACACACTACTTGAAGCACTCAAGGCAAGCTTTATTGAGGCTTAAGCA
GTGGGTTCCCTAGTTAGCCAGAGAGCTCCCAGGCTCAGATCTGGTCTAACCAGAGAGACCCAGTACAAGC
AAAAAGCAGATCTTGTCTTCGTTGGGAGTGAATTAGCCCTTCCAGTCCCCCCTTTTCTTTTAAAAAGTGG
CTAAGATCTACAGCTGCCTTGTAAGTCATTGGTCTTAAAGTCGACGCGGGGAGGCGGCCCAAAGGGAGAT
CCGACTCGTCTGAGGGCGAAGGCGAAGACGCGGAAGAGGCCGCAGAGCCGGCAGCAGGCCGCGGGAAGGA
AGGTCCGCTGGATTGAGGGCCGAAGGGACGTAGCAGAAGGACGTCCCGCGCAGAATCCAGGTGGCAACAC
AGGCGAGCAGCCAAGGAAAGGACGATGATTTCCCCGACAACACCACGGAATTGTCAGTGCCCAACAGCCG
AGCCCCTGTCCAGCAGCGGGCAAGGCAGGCGGCGATGAGTTCCGCCGTGGCAATAGGGAGGGGGAAAGCG
AAAGTCCCGGAAAGGAGCTGACAGGTGGTGGCAATGCCCCAACCAGTGGGGGTTGCGTCAGCAAACACAG
TGCACACCACGCCACGTTGCCTGACAACGGGCCACAACTCCTCATAAAGAGACAGCAACCAGGATTTATA
CAAGGAGGAGAAAATGAAAGCCATACGGGAAGCAATAGCATGATACAAAGGCATTAAAGCAGCGTATCCA
CATAGCGTAAAAGGAGCAACATAGTTAAGAATACCAGTCAATCTTTCACAAATTTTGTAATCCAGAGGTT
GATTGTCGACTTAACGCGTTCAGGCACCGGGCTTGCGGGTCATGCACCAGGTGCGCGGTCCTTCGGGCAC
CTCGACGTCGGCGGTGACGGTGAAGCCGAGCCGCTCGTAGAAGGGGAGGTTGCGGGGCGCGGAGGTCTCC
AGGAAGGCGGGCACCCCGGCGCGCTCGGCCGCCTCCACTCCGGGGAGCACGACGGCGCTGCCCAGACCCT
TGCCCTGGTGGTCGGGCGAGACTCCGACGGTGGCCAGGAACCACGCGGGCTCCTTGGGCCGGTGCGGCGC
CAGGAGGCCTTCCATCTGTTGCTGCGCGGCCAGCCGGGAACCGCTCAACTCGGCCATGCGCGGGCCGATC
TCGGCGAACACCGCCCCCGCTTCGACGCTCTCCGGCGTGGTCCAGACCGCCACGGCGGCGCCGTCGTCCG
CGACCCACACCTTGCCGATGTCGAGCCCGACGCGCGTGAGGAAGAGTTCTTGCAGCTCGGTGACCCGCTC
GATGTGGCGGTCCGGATCGACGGTGTGGCGCGTGGCGGGGTAGTCGGCGAACGCGGCGGCGAGGGTGCGT
ACGGCCCTGGGGACGTCGTCGCGGGTGGCGAGGCGCACCGTGGGCTTGTACTCGGTCATGGTGGCCGTAC
GTCACGACACCTGAAATGGAAGAAAAAAACTTTGAACCACTGTCTGAGGCTTGAGAATGAACCAAGATCC
AAACTCAAAAAGGGCAAATTCCAAGGAGAATTACATCAAGTGCCAAGCTGGCCTAACTTCAGTCTCCACC
CACTCAGTGTGGGGAAACTCCATCGCATAAAACCCCTCCCCCCAACCTAAAGACGACGTACTCCAAAAGC
TCGAGAACTAATCGAGGTGCCTGGACGGCGCCCGGTACTCCGTGGAGTCACATGAAGCGACGGCTGAGGA
CGGAAAGGCCCTTTTCCTTTGTGTGGGTGACTCACCCGCCCGCTCTCCCGAGCGCCGCGTCCTCCATTTT
GAGCTCCCTGCAGCAGGGCCGGGAAGCGGCCATCTTTCCGCTCACGCAACTGGTGCCGACCGGGCCAGCC
TTGCCGCCCAGGGCGGGGCGATACACGGCGGCGCGAGGCCAGGCACCAGAGCAGGCCGGCCAGCTTGAGA
CTACCCCCGTCCGATTCTCGGTGGCCGCGCTCGCAGGCCCCGCCTCGCCGAACATGTGCGCTGGGACGCA
CGGGCCCCGTCGCCGCCCGCGGCCCCAAAAACCGAAATACCAGTGTGCAGATCTTGGCCCGCATTTACAA
GACTATCTTGCCAGAAAAAAAGCGTCGCAGCAGGTCATCAAAAATTTTAAATGGCTAGAGACTTATCGAA
AGCAGCGAGACAGGCGCGAAGGTGCCACCAGATTCGCACGCGGCGGCCCCAGCGCCCAGGCCAGGCCTCA
ACTCAAGCACGAGGCGAAGGGGCTCCTTAAGCGCAAGGCCTCGAACTCTCCCACCCACTTCCAACCCGAA
GCTCGGGATCAAGAATCACGTACTGCAGCCAGGTGGAAGTAATTCAAGGCACGCAAGGGCCATAACCCGT
AAAGAGGCCAGGCCCGCGGGAACCACACACGGCACTTACCTGTGTTCTGGCGGCAAACCCGTTGCGAAAA
AGAACGTTCACGGCGACTACTGCACTTATATACGGTTCTCCCCCACCCTCGGGAAAAAGGCGGAGCCAGT
ACACGACATCACTTTCCCAGTTTACCCCGCGCCACCTTCTCTAGGCACCGGATCAATTGCCGACCCCTCC
CCCCAACTTCTCGGGGACTGTGGGCGATGTGCGCTCTGCCCACTGACGGGCACCGGAGCCAATTCCCACT
CCTTTCAAGACCTAGAAGGTCCATTAGCTGCAAAGATTCCTCTCTGTTTAAAACTTTATCCATCTTTGCA
CCCGGGCCCCCTCGAGCCGGCGCCAAAGTGGATCTCTGCTGTCCCTGTAATAAACCCGAAAATTTTGAAT
TTTTGTAATTTGTTTTTGTAATTCTTTAGTTTGTATGTCTGTTGCTATTATGTCTACTATTCTTTCCCCT
GCACTGTACCCCCCAATCCCCCCTTTTCTTTTAAAATTGTGGATGAATACTGCCATTTGTCTCAAGATCT
AGTTACGCCAAGCTTAAAAAAGCACCGACTCGGTGCCACTTTTTCAAGTTGATAACGGACTAGCCTTATT
TAAACTTGCTATGCTGTTTCCAGCATAGCTCTTAAACTTCTTTTGATGCAGCAATTTCGGTGTTTCGTCC
TTTCCACAAGATATATAAAGCCAAGAAATCGAAATACTTTCAAGTTACGGTAAGCATATGATAGTCCATT
TTAAAACATAATTTTAAAACTGCAAACTACCCAAGAAATTATTACTTTCTACGTCACGTATTTTGTACTA
ATATCTTTGTGTTTACAGTCAAATTAATTCTAATTATCTCTCTAACAGCCTTGTATCGTATATGCAAATA
TGAAGGAATCATGGGAAATAGGCCCTCTCTGGGTCCCCTCGGGGTTGGGAGGTGGGTCTGAAACGATAAT
GGTGAATATCCCTGCCTAACTCTATTCACTATAGAAAGTACAGCAAAAACTATTCTTAAACCTACCAAGC
CTCCTACTATCATTATGAATAATTTTATATACCACAGCCAATTTGTTATGTTAAACCAATTCCACAAACT
TGCCCATTTATCTAATTCCAATAATTCTTGTTCATTCTTTTCTTGCTGGTTTTGCGATTCTTCAATTAAG
GAGTGTATTAAGCTTGTGTAATTGTTAATTTCTCTGTCCCACTCCATCCAGGTCGTGTGATTCCAAATCT
GTTCCAGAGATTTATTACTCCAACTAGCATTCCAAGGCACAGCAGTGGTGCAAATGAGTTTTCCAGAGCA
ACCCCAAATCCCCAGGAGCTGTTGATCCTTTAGGTATCTTTCCACAGCCAGGATTCTTGCCTGGAGCTGC
TTGATGCCCCAGACTGTGAGTTGCAACAGATGCTGTTGCGCCTCAATAGCCCTCAGCAAATTGTTCTGCT
GCTGCACTATACCAGACAATAATTGTCTGGCCTGTACCGTCAGCGTCATTGACGCTGCGCCCATAGTGCT
TCCTGCTGCTCCCAAGAACCCAAGGAACAAAGCTCCTATTCCCACTGCTCTTTTTTCTCTCTGCACCACT
CTTCTCTTTGCCTTGGTGGGTGCTACTCCTAATGGTTCAATTTTTACTACTTTATATTTATATAATTCAC
TTCTCCAATTGTCCCTCATATCTCCTCCTCCAGGTCTGAAGATCAGCGGCCGCTTGCTGTGCGGTGGTCT
TACTTTTGTTTTGCTCTTCCTCTATCTTGTCTAAAGCTTCCTTGGTGTCTTTTATCTCTATCCTTTGATG
CACACAATAGAGGGTTGCTACTGTATTATATAATGATCTAAGTTCTTCTGATCCTGTCTGAAGGGATGGT
TGTAGCTGTCCCAGTATTTGTCTACAG
Features (pLannotate 1.2.2; 29 found; start..end, strand, type, name):
    153..278     -  misc_feature   HIV-1 Ψ: packaging signal of human immunodeficiency virus type 1
    325..505     -  LTR            5' LTR (truncated): truncated 5' long terminal repeat (LTR) from HIV-1
    506..732     -  promoter       RSV promoter: Rous sarcoma virus enhancer/promoter
    760..778     -  promoter       T3 promoter: promoter for bacteriophage T3 RNA polymerase
    823..839     -  protein_bind   lac operator: The lac repressor binds to the lac operator to inhibit transcription in E. coli. This inhibition can be relieved by adding lactose or isopropyl-β-D-thiogalactopyranoside (IPTG). lac repressor encoded by lacI
    847..877     -  promoter       lac promoter: promoter for the E. coli lac operon
    892..913     -  protein_bind   CAP binding site: CAP binding activates transcription in the presence of cAMP. E. coli catabolite activator protein
    926..1018    -  CDS            lacI (fragment): lac repressor; lacI; The lac repressor binds to the lac operator to inhibit transcription in E. coli. This inhibition can be relieved by adding lactose or isopropyl-β-D-thiogalactopyranoside (IPTG).
   1201..1789    -  rep_origin     ori: high-copy-number ColE1/pMB1/pBR322/pUC origin of replication
   1960..2820    -  CDS            AmpR: β-lactamase; bla; confers resistance to ampicillin, carbenicillin, and related antibiotics
   2821..2925    -  promoter       AmpR promoter: bla
   2978..3406    -  rep_origin     f1 ori (sequence partly withheld): f1 bacteriophage origin of replication; arrow indicates direction of (+) strand synthesis
   3411..3566    -  CDS            lacZα (fragment): LacZα fragment of β-galactosidase; lacZ fragment
   3574..3592    +  promoter       T7 promoter: promoter for bacteriophage T7 RNA polymerase
   3613..3748    -  rep_origin     SV40 ori: SV40 origin of replication
   3788..3909    -  polyA_signal   SV40 poly(A) signal: SV40 polyadenylation signal
   3987..4220    -  LTR            3' LTR (ΔU3): self-inactivating 3' long terminal repeat (LTR) from HIV-1
   4222..4241    -  misc_feature   cPPT/CTS (fragment): central polypurine tract and central termination sequence of HIV-1
   4292..4880    -  misc_feature   WPRE: woodchuck hepatitis virus posttranscriptional regulatory element
   4896..5495    -  CDS            PuroR (fragment): puromycin N-acetyltransferase; pac from Streptomyces; confers resistance to puromycin
   5517..6455    -  intron         EF-1α intron A: intron upstream of the start codon of human EF-1α
   6456..6667    -  promoter       EF-1α core promoter: core promoter for human elongation factor EF-1α
   6693..6759    -  CDS            small t antigen (fragment): SV40 (simian virus 40) small t antigen
   6825..6942    -  misc_feature   cPPT/CTS: central polypurine tract and central termination sequence of HIV-1
   6998..7065    -  misc_RNA       tracrRNA (fragment): trans-activating CRISPR RNA for the Streptococcus pyogenes CRISPR/Cas9 system
   7113..7353    -  promoter       U6 promoter: RNA polymerase III promoter for human U6 snRNA
   7357..7383    -  CDS            Rev (fragment): human immunodeficiency virus 1 (HIV-1) Rev protein; rev; enhances nuclear export of unspliced and incompletely spliced viral mRNAs
   7760..7993    -  misc_feature   RRE: The Rev response element (RRE) of HIV-1 allows for Rev-dependent mRNA export from the nucleus to the cytoplasm.
   8139..169     -  CDS            HIV-1 gag (fragment) (across the origin): gag protein from human immunodeficiency virus 1; gag
