[The description below was written by a language model from this plasmid's Addgene catalogue record and pLannotate feature annotations shown in this document.]
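Description:
pLenti-gRNA21-1 is a third-generation-style, self-inactivating HIV-1 lentiviral guide RNA vector built on the pLentiGuide-Puro-FE backbone, for use in human cells. It is propagated in E. coli through a high-copy ColE1/pUC-type origin with ampicillin selection (AmpR), and the backbone also carries an f1 origin, an SV40 origin, and leftover lac and T3/T7 promoter elements from the cloning vector. The viral genome is transcribed from a chimeric RSV promoter fused to a truncated 5' LTR. It contains the Ψ packaging signal with a gag fragment, the RRE for Rev-dependent nuclear export, cPPT/CTS, WPRE, and a ΔU3 3' LTR followed by an SV40 polyadenylation signal. No viral structural or regulatory proteins are encoded, so packaging functions must be supplied in trans.

The payload is a human U6 (RNA polymerase III) promoter driving a single guide RNA, gRNA21-1, joined to a Streptococcus pyogenes Cas9 scaffold. The feature table annotates this scaffold only as a partial tracrRNA match, which may reflect a modified scaffold, as the "FE" in the backbone name hints, although the record does not explain it. A separate cassette uses the EF-1α core promoter with intron A to express puromycin N-acetyltransferase for selection of transduced cells. No Cas9 is encoded, so a Cas9-type protein must come from another construct.

The guide belongs to the KaryoCreate system, a CRISPR-based approach for studying chromosome-specific aneuploidy by targeting human centromeres. The name suggests a chromosome 21 centromeric target, but the record does not state the target chromosome.
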