Addgene plasmid #248549: pLenti-gRNA21-1
Purpose: A CRISPR-based technology to study chromosome-specific aneuploidy by targeting human centromeres
Depositing lab: Teresa Davoli. Depositing organization: NYU Grossman School of Medicine. Publication: KaryoCreate: A CRISPR-based technology to study chromosome-specific aneuploidy by targeting human centromeres. Bosco N, Goldberg A, Zhao X, Mays JC, Cheng P, Johnson AF, Bianchi JJ, Toscani C, Di Tommaso E, Katsnelson L, Annuar D, Mei S, Faitelson RE, Pesselev IY, Mohamed KS, Mermerian A, Camacho-Hernandez EM, Gionco CA, Manikas J, Tseng YS, Sun Z, Fani S, Keegan S, Lippman SM, Fenyo D, Giunta S, Santaguida S, Davoli T. Cell. 2023 Apr 27;186(9):1985-2001.e19. doi: 10.1016/j.cell.2023.03.029. Epub 2023 Apr 18. PubMed 37075754.
Backbone
  Vector backbone: pLentiGuide-Puro-FE
  Vector type: Mammalian Expression, CRISPR
Growth in bacteria
  Bacterial resistance: Ampicillin, 100 μg/mL
  Growth temperature: 30°C
  Growth strain: NEB Stable
  Copy number: High Copy
Gene/Insert
  Gene/Insert name: gRNA21-1
  gRNA/shRNA sequence: AAATTGCTGCATCAAAAGAA
  Species: H. sapiens (human)
  Promoter: U6
  Cloning method: Gibson Cloning
Terms and licenses: Academic/Nonprofit Terms; Industry Terms: Not Available to Industry
How to cite: pLenti-gRNA21-1 was a gift from Teresa Davoli (Addgene plasmid # 248549 ; http://n2t.net/addgene:248549 ; RRID:Addgene_248549)
